Addgene plasmid #175548: pTS26_QUAS_CsChrimson
Purpose: Expresses the optogenetic channel CsChrimson off of a QUAS promoter and contains Piggybac terminal repeats for transposon-mediated integration
Depositing lab: Leslie Vosshall. Depositing organization: Rockefeller University. Publication: A persistent behavioral state enables sustained predation of humans by mosquitoes. Sorrells TR, Pandey A, Rosas-Villegas A, Vosshall LB. Elife. 2022 May 12;11:e76663. doi: 10.7554/eLife.76663. PubMed 35550041.
Backbone
  Vector backbone: pXL-BacII
  Backbone manufacturer: Olena Riabinina, Darya Task, Elizabeth Marr, Chun-Chieh Lin, Robert Alford, David A. O'Brochta & Christopher J. Potter
  Backbone size w/o insert (bp): 6637
  Total vector size (bp): 9233
  Vector type: Insect Expression
Growth in bacteria
  Bacterial resistance: Ampicillin, 100 μg/mL
  Growth temperature: 37°C
  Growth strain: DH5alpha
  Copy number: Unknown
Gene/Insert
  Gene/Insert name: CsChrimson
  Species: Chloromonas subdivisa
  Insert size (bp): 3289
  GenBank ID: KF992078
  Promoter: QUAS
  Tag / fusion protein: tdTomato (C terminal on insert)
  Cloning method: Ligation Independent Cloning
  Sequencing primers: 5′ CTCGAGCAAAATGAGCAGACTGGTCGCCGCTTC; 3′ ATCCTCTAGAttacacctcgttctcgtagcagaaTTTATACAG
Resource information
  A portion of this plasmid was derived from a plasmid made by: The CsChrimson plasmid p20X was shared by Vivek Jayaraman
Terms and licenses: Academic/Nonprofit Terms; Industry Terms: Not Available to Industry
How to cite: pTS26_QUAS_CsChrimson was a gift from Leslie Vosshall (Addgene plasmid # 175548 ; http://n2t.net/addgene:175548 ; RRID:Addgene_175548)
