[The description below was written by a language model from this plasmid's Addgene catalogue record and pLannotate feature annotations shown in this document.]
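Description:
pTS26_QUAS_CsChrimson is an insect expression and transgenesis plasmid of about 9.2 kb built on the pXL-BacII backbone. According to the catalogue entry it carries piggyBac terminal repeats, so the cargo between them can be integrated into an insect genome by piggyBac transposase. The automated feature table does not annotate these repeats. In E. coli it is maintained through a high-copy ColE1/pUC-type origin and selected with ampicillin (AmpR under its own bla promoter). An f1 origin and lacZα/lac promoter remnants come from the pBluescript-like parent, and the short hits to a lambda phage portal protein are likely just leftover backbone sequence.

The payload is CsChrimson, a red-light-activated channelrhodopsin (species recorded as Chloromonas subdivisa), fused at its C terminus to tdTomato. A short KCNJ2 (Kir2.1)-derived segment sits between the opsin and the fluorophore. Segments of this kind are usually membrane-trafficking signals, although the record does not say so. The promoter is listed as QUAS. The table annotates only a Drosophila hsp70 promoter upstream of the opsin, consistent with a basal promoter placed behind QUAS sites that are not themselves annotated. Expression would therefore depend on the QF transcription factor of the Q binary system. The transcript ends in an SV40 small t intron and SV40 poly(A) signal. A second cassette has a partial hsp70 promoter, ECFP and an SV40 poly(A) signal, and it probably serves as a fluorescent marker for identifying transformants, but any enhancer driving it is neither annotated nor stated.

The construct is a QUAS effector for optogenetic activation of QF-defined cells, and the associated publication concerns mosquito behaviour.
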