Features (pLannotate 1.2.2; 27 found; start..end, strand, type, name):
     30..458     -  rep_origin     f1 ori (sequence partly withheld): f1 bacteriophage origin of replication; arrow indicates direction of (+) strand synthesis
    463..618     -  CDS            lacZα (fragment): LacZα fragment of β-galactosidase; lacZ fragment
    620..739     +  CDS            B (fragment): PORTL_LAMBD - Experimental evidence at protein level: Swiss-Prot protein existence level 1. Forms the portal vertex of the capsid (PubMed:6228056, PubMed:6232391). This portal plays critical roles in head assembly, genome packaging, neck/tail attachment, and genome ejection (Probable). The portal protein multimerizes as a single ring-shaped homododecamer arranged around a central channel (PubMed:6232391). Binds to the terminase subunits to form the packaging machine (PubMed:7799432). From Escherichia phage lambda (Bacteriophage lambda).
    981..1019    -  misc_feature   MCS (fragment): pBluescript multiple cloning site
   1134..1256    +  promoter       hsp70 promoter (fragment): Drosophila melanogaster hsp70Bb promoter
   1300..2019    +  CDS            ECFP: enhanced CFP mammalian codon-optimized
   2036..2119    +  CDS            large T antigen (fragment): large T antigen from SV40 (simian virus 40)
   2142..2263    +  polyA_signal   SV40 poly(A) signal: SV40 polyadenylation signal
   2288..2309    -  misc_feature   MCS (fragment): pBluescript multiple cloning site
   2675..2913    +  promoter       hsp70 promoter: Drosophila melanogaster hsp70Bb promoter
   3211..4023    +  CDS            Chrimson (fragment): red light-drivable channelrhodopsin from Chlamydomonas noctigama (Klapoetke et al., 2014)
   4051..4113    +  CDS            KCNJ2 (fragment): KCNJ2_HUMAN - Also known as IRK1. Experimental evidence at protein level: Swiss-Prot protein existence level 1. Probably participates in establishing action potential waveform and excitability of neuronal and muscle tissues. Inward rectifier potassium channels are characterized by a greater tendency to allow potassium to flow into the cell rather than out of it. Their voltage dependence is regulated by the concentration of extracellular potassium; as external potassium is raised, the voltage range of the channel opening shifts to more positive voltages. The inward rectification is mainly due t
   4129..5553    +  CDS            tdTomato: tdTomato is a basic (constitutively fluorescent) orange fluorescent protein published in 2004, derived from Discosoma sp.. It is reported to be a somewhat slowly-maturing tandem dimer with low acid sensitivity.
   5585..5659    +  CDS            small t antigen (fragment): SV40 (simian virus 40) small t antigen
   5661..5726    +  intron         small t intron: SV40 (simian virus 40) small t antigen intron
   5856..5876    +  CDS            SV40 NLS: nuclear localization signal of SV40 (simian virus 40) large T antigen
   5883..6017    +  CDS            LT_POVHA (fragment): Protein inferred from homology: Swiss-Prot protein existence level 3. Isoform large T antigen is a key early protein essential for both driving viral replication and inducing cellular transformation. Plays a role in viral genome replication by driving entry of quiescent cells into the cell cycle and by autoregulating the synthesis of viral early mRNA. Displays highly oncogenic activities by corrupting the host cellular checkpoint mechanisms that guard cell division and the transcription, replication, and repair of DNA. Participates in the modulation of cellular gene expression preceeding viral
   6042..6125    +  CDS            large T antigen (fragment): large T antigen from SV40 (simian virus 40)
   6148..6282    +  polyA_signal   SV40 poly(A) signal: SV40 polyadenylation signal
   6601..7068    +  CDS            B (fragment): PORTL_LAMBD - Experimental evidence at protein level: Swiss-Prot protein existence level 1. Forms the portal vertex of the capsid (PubMed:6228056, PubMed:6232391). This portal plays critical roles in head assembly, genome packaging, neck/tail attachment, and genome ejection (Probable). The portal protein multimerizes as a single ring-shaped homododecamer arranged around a central channel (PubMed:6232391). Binds to the terminase subunits to form the packaging machine (PubMed:7799432). From Escherichia phage lambda (Bacteriophage lambda).
   7106..7122    -  protein_bind   lac operator: The lac repressor binds to the lac operator to inhibit transcription in E. coli. This inhibition can be relieved by adding lactose or isopropyl-β-D-thiogalactopyranoside (IPTG). lac repressor encoded by lacI
   7130..7160    -  promoter       lac promoter: promoter for the E. coli lac operon
   7175..7196    -  protein_bind   CAP binding site: CAP binding activates transcription in the presence of cAMP. E. coli catabolite activator protein
   7209..7301    -  CDS            lacI (fragment): lac repressor; lacI; The lac repressor binds to the lac operator to inhibit transcription in E. coli. This inhibition can be relieved by adding lactose or isopropyl-β-D-thiogalactopyranoside (IPTG).
   7484..8072    -  rep_origin     ori: high-copy-number ColE1/pMB1/pBR322/pUC origin of replication
   8243..9103    -  CDS            AmpR: β-lactamase; bla; confers resistance to ampicillin, carbenicillin, and related antibiotics
   9104..9208    -  promoter       AmpR promoter: bla
>Addgene plasmid #175548 | pTS26_QUAS_CsChrimson | addgene full sequence | sequence record 344980 | Addgene NGS Result
CTAAATTGTAAGCGTTAATATTTTGTTAAAATTCGCGTTAAATTTTTGTTAAATCAGCTCATTTTTTAAC
CAATAGGCCGAAATCGGCAAAATCCCTTATAAATCAAAAGAATAGACCGAGATAGGGT
[37 nt withheld, positions 129-165]
AAAGAACGTGGACTCCAACGTCAAAGG
[49 nt withheld, positions 193-241]
T
[91 nt withheld, positions 243-333]
G
[124 nt withheld, positions 335-458]
CCCATTCGCCATTCAGGCTGCGCAACTGTTGGGAAGGGCGATCGGTGCGGGCCTCTTCGCTATTACGCCA
GCTGGCGAAAGGGGGATGTGCTGCAAGGCGATTAAGTTGGGTAACGCCAGGGTTTTCCCAGTCACGACGT
TGTAAAACGACGGCCAGTGAGCGCGCCTCGTTCATTCACGTTTTTGAACCCGTGGAGGACGGGCAGACTC
GCGGTGCAAATGTGTTTTACAGCGTGATGGAGCAGATGAAGATGCTCGACACGCTGCAGAACACGCAGCT
AGATTAACCCTAGAAAGATAATCATATTGTGACGTACGTTAAAGATAATCATGTGTAAAATTGACGCATG
TGTTTTATCGGTCTGTATATCGAGGTTTATTTATTAATTTGAATAGATATTAAGTTTTATTATATTTACA
CTTACATACTAATAATAAATTCAACAAACAATTTATTTATGTTTATTTATTTATTAAAAAAAACAAAAAC
TCAAAATTTCTTCTATAAAGTAACAAAACTTTTATCGAATTCCTGCAGCCCGGGGGATCCACTAGTTCTA
GTGTTCCCACAATGGTTAATTCGAGCTCGCCCGGGGATCTAATTCAATTAGAGACTAATTCAATTAGAGC
TAATTCAATTAGGATCCAAGCTTATCGATTTCGAACCCTCGACCGCCGGAGTATAAATAGAGGCGCTTCG
TCTACGGAGCGACAATTCAATTCAAACAAGCAAAGTGAACACGTCGCTAAGCGAAAGCTAAGCAAATAAA
CAAGCGCAGCTGAACAAGCTAAACAATCGGGGTACCGCTAGAGTCGACGGTACGATCCACCGGTCGCCAC
CATGGTGAGCAAGGGCGAGGAGCTGTTCACCGGGGTGGTGCCCATCCTGGTCGAGCTGGACGGCGACGTA
AACGGCCACAAGTTCAGCGTGTCCGGCGAGGGCGAGGGCGATGCCACCTACGGCAAGCTGACCCTGAAGT
TCATCTGCACCACCGGCAAGCTGCCCGTGCCCTGGCCCACCCTCGTGACCACCCTGACCTGGGGCGTGCA
GTGCTTCAGCCGCTACCCCGACCACATGAAGCAGCACGACTTCTTCAAGTCCGCCATGCCCGAAGGCTAC
GTCCAGGAGCGCACCATCTTCTTCAAGGACGACGGCAACTACAAGACCCGCGCCGAGGTGAAGTTCGAGG
GCGACACCCTGGTGAACCGCATCGAGCTGAAGGGCATCGACTTCAAGGAGGACGGCAACATCCTGGGGCA
CAAGCTGGAGTACAACTACATCAGCCACAACGTCTATATCACCGCCGACAAGCAGAAGAACGGCATCAAG
GCCAACTTCAAGATCCGCCACAACATCGAGGACGGCAGCGTGCAGCTCGCCGACCACTACCAGCAGAACA
CCCCCATCGGCGACGGCCCCGTGCTGCTGCCCGACAACCACTACCTGAGCACCCAGTCCGCCCTGAGCAA
AGACCCCAACGAGAAGCGCGATCACATGGTCCTGCTGGAGTTCGTGACCGCCGCCGGGATCACTCTCGGC
ATGGACGAGCTGTACAAGTAAAGCGGCCGCGACTCTAGATCATAATCAGCCATACCACATTTGTAGAGGT
TTTACTTGCTTTAAAAAACCTCCCACACCTCCCCCTGAACCTGAAACATAAAATGAATGCAATTGTTGTT
GTTAACTTGTTTATTGCAGCTTATAATGGTTACAAATAAAGCAATAGCATCACAAATTTCACAAATAAAG
CATTTTTTTCACTGCATTCTAGTTGTGGTTTGTCCAAACTCATCAATGTATCTTAAAGCTTATCGATACG
CGTACGGCACTAGAGCGGCCGCCACCGCGGTCACGTGTCACTGGGTCAGTGGGTAATCGCTTATCCTCGG
ATAAACAATTATCCTCACGGGTAATCGCTTATCCGCTCGGGTAATCGCTTATCCTCGGGTAATCGCTTAT
CCTTGGGTAATCGCTTATCCTCGGATAAACAATTATCCTCACGGGTAATCGCTTATCCGCTCGGGTAATC
GCTTATCCTCGGGTAATCGCTTATCCTTGGGTAATCGCTTATCCTCGGATAAACAATTATCCTCACGGGT
AATCGCTTATCCGCTCGGGTAATCGCTTATCCTCGGGTAATCGCTTATCCTTTCACGTTGGGACTCAGTG
AGGAGGACCTGAATTCCTGCAGCCCGAGCGGAGACTCTAGCGAGCGCCGGAGTATAAATAGAGGCGCTTC
GTCTACGGAGCGACAATTCAATTCAAACAAGCAAAGTGAACACGTCGCTAAGCGAAAGCTAAGCAAATAA
ACAAGCGCAGCTGAACAAGCTAAACAATCTGCAGTAAAGTGCAAGTTAAAGTGAATCAATTAAAAGTAAC
CAGCAACCAAGTAAATCAACTGCAACTACTGAAATCTGCCAAGAAGTAATTATTGAATACAAGAAGAGAA
CTCTGAATAGGGAATTGGGAATTCGTTAACAGATCGGGGGATCAATTCGTTAACAGATCTGCGGCCGCGG
CTCGAGCAAAATGAGCAGACTGGTCGCCGCTTCTTGGCTGCTGGCTCTCCTCCTCTGCGGAATTACCAGC
ACAACAACAGCCTCTAGCGCCCCAGCAGCTTCTTCTACAGACGGAACAGCCGCCGCAGCAGTGTCTCACT
ACGCCATGAACGGCTTCGACGAGCTGGCTAAAGGAGCCGTGGTGCCAGAAGACCACTTTGTCTGCGGACC
AGCCGACAAGTGCTATTGCTCCGCTTGGCTGCACAGCAGAGGCACACCAGGAGAAAAGATCGGCGCCCAG
GTCTGCCAGTGGATTGCTTTCAGCATCGCCATCGCCCTGCTGACATTCTACGGCTTCAGCGCCTGGAAGG
CCACTTGCGGTTGGGAGGAGGTCTACGTCTGTTGCGTCGAGGTGCTGTTCGTGACCCTGGAGATCTTCAA
GGAGTTCAGCAGCCCCGCCACAGTGTACCTGTCTACCGGCAACCACGCCTATTGCCTGCGCTACTTCGAG
TGGCTGCTGTCTTGCCCCGTGATCCTGATCAAGCTGAGCAACCTGAGCGGCCTGAAGAACGACTACAGCA
AGCGGACCATGGGCCTGATCGTGTCTTGCGTGGGAATGATCGTGTTCGGCATGGCCGCAGGACTGGCTAC
CGATTGGCTCAAGTGGCTGCTGTATATCGTGTCTTGCATCTACGGCGGCTACATGTACTTCCAGGCCGCC
AAGTGCTACGTGGAAGCCAACCACAGCGTGCCTAAAGGCCATTGCCGCATGGTCGTGAAGCTGATGGCCT
ACGCTTACTTCGCCTCTTGGGGCAGCTACCCAATCCTCTGGGCAGTGGGACCAGAAGGACTGCTGAAGCT
GAGCCCTTACGCCAACAGCATCGGCCACAGCATCTGCGACATCATCGCCAAGGAGTTTTGGACCTTCCTG
GCCCACCACCTGAGGATCAAGATCCACGAGCACATCCTGATCCACGGCGACATCCGGAAGACCACCAAGA
TGGAGATCGGAGGCGAGGAGGTGGAAGTGGAAGAGTTCGTGGAGGAGGAGGACGAGGACACAGTGGCGAT
CGCTGCTGCCGCCGCGGCGGCCAAGAGCAGGATCACCAGCGAGGGCGAGTACATCCCCCTGGACCAGATC
GACATCAACGGAGGTTCAGGCGGAACCGGTGTTAGCAAGGGTGAAGAGGTGATTAAAGAGTTTATGCGTT
TTAAAGTACGCATGGAGGGTAGCATGAACGGTCATGAGTTTGAGATCGAGGGCGAAGGCGAAGGTCGTCC
GTACGAGGGTACGCAGACCGCTAAACTGAAAGTAACCAAAGGCGGTCCTCTGCCGTTCGCGTGGGACATC
CTGTCCCCGCAGTTTATGTATGGTTCCAAGGCCTACGTCAAACACCCAGCCGATATCCCGGACTACAAGA
AGCTGTCTTTCCCGGAGGGTTTCAAGTGGGAGCGTGTAATGAACTTTGAGGACGGTGGCCTGGTTACCGT
CACCCAGGATAGCTCTCTGCAAGATGGCACCCTGATCTACAAGGTGAAGATGCGTGGTACGAACTTTCCG
CCGGATGGCCCGGTGATGCAGAAAAAGACGATGGGATGGGAAGCATCTACCGAGCGCCTGTATCCGCGTG
ACGGTGTTCTGAAAGGTGAGATCCACCAGGCGCTGAAACTGAAGGACGGCGGTCACTACCTGGTTGAATT
TAAGACGATCTATATGGCTAAAAAGCCGGTTCAACTGCCAGGTTACTACTACGTGGACACCAAACTGGAT
ATCACGTCTCACAACGAAGATTATACCATCGTCGAACAGTATGAACGTAGCGAGGGCCGTCACCACCTGT
TCCTGGGCCACGGTACTGGTTCTACGGGTTCTGGTTCCTCTGGCACTGCGTCTTCCGAAGACAACAACAT
GGCGGTGATCAAAGAGTTCATGAGGTTCAAAGTACGTATGGAAGGTTCTATGAACGGCCATGAGTTCGAG
ATTGAAGGTGAGGGCGAGGGTCGCCCATACGAGGGCACTCAGACCGCAAAGCTGAAAGTTACCAAAGGTG
GCCCACTGCCTTTTGCGTGGGATATCCTGTCTCCGCAGTTCATGTACGGTTCCAAAGCCTACGTAAAACA
CCCGGCAGACATCCCGGATTACAAAAAGCTGTCCTTCCCAGAGGGCTTCAAATGGGAACGTGTTATGAAT
TTCGAAGATGGCGGCCTGGTCACTGTTACGCAGGACAGCAGCCTGCAAGACGGTACTCTGATTTACAAAG
TGAAAATGCGTGGCACTAACTTCCCGCCTGACGGTCCAGTAATGCAGAAGAAAACTATGGGCTGGGAAGC
TAGCACCGAACGTCTGTACCCGCGCGACGGTGTGCTGAAAGGCGAGATTCACCAGGCCCTGAAGCTGAAG
GATGGTGGTCACTATCTGGTTGAGTTCAAAACTATCTACATGGCAAAAAAGCCTGTACAACTGCCGGGCT
ATTACTACGTTGACACTAAACTGGACATCACCTCCCACAACGAGGATTATACTATTGTTGAACAGTACGA
GCGTTCTGAAGGTCGCCATCATCTGTTTCTGTATGGTATGGACGAACTGTATAAATTCTGCTACGAGAAC
GAGGTGTAATCTAGAGGATCTTTGTGAAGGAACCTTACTTCTGTGGTGTGACATAATTGGACAAACTACC
TACAGAGATTTAAAGCTCTAAGGTAAATATAAAATTTTTAAGTGTATAATGTGTTAAACTACTGATTCTA
ATTGTTTGTGTATTTTAGATTCCAACCTATGGAACTGATGAATGGGAGCAGTGGTGGAATGCCTTTAATG
AGGAAAACCTGTTTTGCTCAGAAGAAATGCCATCTAGTGATGATGAGGCTACTGCTGACTCTCAACATTC
TACTCCTCCAAAAAAGAAGAGAAAGGTAGAAGACCCCAAGGACTTTCCTTCAGAATTGCTAAGTTTTTTG
AGTCATGCTGTGTTTAGTAATAGAACTCTTGCTTGCTTTGCTATTTACACCACAAAGGAAAAAGCTGCAC
TGCTATACAAGAAAATTATGGAAAAATATTTGATGTATAGTGCCTTGACTAGAGATCATAATCAGCCATA
CCACATTTGTAGAGGTTTTACTTGCTTTAAAAAACCTCCCACACCTCCCCCTGAACCTGAAACATAAAAT
GAATGCAATTGTTGTTGTTAACTTGTTTATTGCAGCTTATAATGGTTACAAATAAAGCAATAGCATCACA
AATTTCACAAATAAAGCATTTTTTTCACTGCATTCTAGTTGTGGTTTGTCCAAACTCATCAATGTATCTT
ATCATGTCTGGATCGATATCTATAACAAGAAAATATATATATAATAAGTTATCACGTAAGTAGAACATGA
AATAACAATATAATTATCGTATGAGTTAAATCTTAAAAGTCACGTAAAAGATAATCATGCGTCATTTTGA
CTCACGCGGTCGTTATAGTTCAAAATCAGTGACACTTACCGCATTGACAAGCACGCCTCACGGGAGCTCC
AAGCGGCGACTGAGATGTCCTAAATGCACAGCGACGGATTCGCGCTATTTAGAAAGAGAGAGCAATATTT
CAAGAATGCATGCGTCAATTTTACGCAGACTATCTTTCTAGGGTTAATCTAGCTGCATCAGGATCATATC
GTCGGGTCTTTTTTCCGGCTCAGTCATCGCCCAAGCTGGCGCTATCTGGGCATCGGGGAGGAAGAAGCCC
GTGCCTTTTCCCGCGAGGTTGAAGCGGCATGGAAAGAGTTTGCCGAGGATGACTGCTGCTGCATTGACGT
TGAGCGAAAACGCACGTTTACCATGATGATTCGGGAAGGTGTGGCCATGCACGCCTTTAACGGTGAACTG
TTCGTTCAGGCCACCTGGGATACCAGTTCGTCGCGGCTTTTCCGGACACAGTTCCGGATGGTCAGCCCGA
AGCGCATCAGCAACCCGAACAATACCGGCGACAGCCGGAACTGCCGTGCCGGTGTGCAGATTAATGACAG
CGGTGCGGCGCTGGGATATTACGTCAGCGAGGACGGGTATCCTGGCTGGATGCCGCAGAAATGGACATGG
ATACCCCGTGAGTTACCCGGCGGGCGCGCTTGGCGTAATCATGGTCATAGCTGTTTCCTGTGTGAAATTG
TTATCCGCTCACAATTCCACACAACATACGAGCCGGAAGCATAAAGTGTAAAGCCTGGGGTGCCTAATGA
GTGAGCTAACTCACATTAATTGCGTTGCGCTCACTGCCCGCTTTCCAGTCGGGAAACCTGTCGTGCCAGC
TGCATTAATGAATCGGCCAACGCGCGGGGAGAGGCGGTTTGCGTATTGGGCGCTCTTCCGCTTCCTCGCT
CACTGACTCGCTGCGCTCGGTCGTTCGGCTGCGGCGAGCGGTATCAGCTCACTCAAAGGCGGTAATACGG
TTATCCACAGAATCAGGGGATAACGCAGGAAAGAACATGTGAGCAAAAGGCCAGCAAAAGGCCAGGAACC
GTAAAAAGGCCGCGTTGCTGGCGTTTTTCCATAGGCTCCGCCCCCCTGACGAGCATCACAAAAATCGACG
CTCAAGTCAGAGGTGGCGAAACCCGACAGGACTATAAAGATACCAGGCGTTTCCCCCTGGAAGCTCCCTC
GTGCGCTCTCCTGTTCCGACCCTGCCGCTTACCGGATACCTGTCCGCCTTTCTCCCTTCGGGAAGCGTGG
CGCTTTCTCATAGCTCACGCTGTAGGTATCTCAGTTCGGTGTAGGTCGTTCGCTCCAAGCTGGGCTGTGT
GCACGAACCCCCCGTTCAGCCCGACCGCTGCGCCTTATCCGGTAACTATCGTCTTGAGTCCAACCCGGTA
AGACACGACTTATCGCCACTGGCAGCAGCCACTGGTAACAGGATTAGCAGAGCGAGGTATGTAGGCGGTG
CTACAGAGTTCTTGAAGTGGTGGCCTAACTACGGCTACACTAGAAGAACAGTATTTGGTATCTGCGCTCT
GCTGAAGCCAGTTACCTTCGGAAAAAGAGTTGGTAGCTCTTGATCCGGCAAACAAACCACCGCTGGTAGC
GGTGGTTTTTTTGTTTGCAAGCAGCAGATTACGCGCAGAAAAAAAGGATCTCAAGAAGATCCTTTGATCT
TTTCTACGGGGTCTGACGCTCAGTGGAACGAAAACTCACGTTAAGGGATTTTGGTCATGAGATTATCAAA
AAGGATCTTCACCTAGATCCTTTTAAATTAAAAATGAAGTTTTAAATCAATCTAAAGTATATATGAGTAA
ACTTGGTCTGACAGTTACCAATGCTTAATCAGTGAGGCACCTATCTCAGCGATCTGTCTATTTCGTTCAT
CCATAGTTGCCTGACTCCCCGTCGTGTAGATAACTACGATACGGGAGGGCTTACCATCTGGCCCCAGTGC
TGCAATGATACCGCGAGACCCACGCTCACCGGCTCCAGATTTATCAGCAATAAACCAGCCAGCCGGAAGG
GCCGAGCGCAGAAGTGGTCCTGCAACTTTATCCGCCTCCATCCAGTCTATTAATTGTTGCCGGGAAGCTA
GAGTAAGTAGTTCGCCAGTTAATAGTTTGCGCAACGTTGTTGCCATTGCTACAGGCATCGTGGTGTCACG
CTCGTCGTTTGGTATGGCTTCATTCAGCTCCGGTTCCCAACGATCAAGGCGAGTTACATGATCCCCCATG
TTGTGCAAAAAAGCGGTTAGCTCCTTCGGTCCTCCGATCGTTGTCAGAAGTAAGTTGGCCGCAGTGTTAT
CACTCATGGTTATGGCAGCACTGCATAATTCTCTTACTGTCATGCCATCCGTAAGATGCTTTTCTGTGAC
TGGTGAGTACTCAACCAAGTCATTCTGAGAATAGTGTATGCGGCGACCGAGTTGCTCTTGCCCGGCGTCA
ATACGGGATAATACCGCGCCACATAGCAGAACTTTAAAAGTGCTCATCATTGGAAAACGTTCTTCGGGGC
GAAAACTCTCAAGGATCTTACCGCTGTTGAGATCCAGTTCGATGTAACCCACTCGTGCACCCAACTGATC
TTCAGCATCTTTTACTTTCACCAGCGTTTCTGGGTGAGCAAAAACAGGAAGGCAAAATGCCGCAAAAAAG
GGAATAAGGGCGACACGGAAATGTTGAATACTCATACTCTTCCTTTTTCAATATTATTGAAGCATTTATC
AGGGTTATTGTCTCATGAGCGGATACATATTTGAATGTATTTAGAAAAATAAACAAATAGGGGTTCCGCG
CACATTTCCCCGAAAAGTGCCAC
